>Addgene plasmid #244724 | CL20_mEGFP_FOidr_172 | addgene full sequence | sequence record 488192 | Addgene NGS Result
AAAAAAAATCTAACCTCAAGTCAAGGCTTTTCTATGGAATAAGGAATGGACAGCAGGGGGCTGTTTCATA
TACTGATGACCTCTTTATAGCCAACCTTTGTTCATGGCAGCCAGCATATGGGCATATGTTGCCAAACTCT
AAACCAAATACTCATTCTGATGTTTTAAATGATTTGCCCTCCCATATGTCCTTCCGAGTGAGAGACACAA
AAAATTCCAACACACTATTGCAATGAAAATAAATTTCCTTTATTAGCCAGAAGTCAGATGCTCAAGGGGC
TTCATGATGTCCCCATAATTTTTGGCAGAGGGAAAAAGATCTGCTAGCTCGAGCAGCTGAAGCTTTATTG
AGGCTTAAGCAGTGGGTTCCCTAGTTAGCCAGAGAGCTCCCAGGCTCAGATCTGGTCTAACCAGAGAGAC
CCAGTACAGGCAAAAAGCAGATCTTGTCTTCTTTGGGAGTGAATTAGCCCTTCCAGTCCCCCCTTTTCTT
TTAAAAAGTGGCTAAGATCTACAGCTGCCTTGTAAGTCATTGGTCTTAAAGGTACCGTAATCTTATCTAG
AACCGGTTCAGCGACGCTTGTTCAGGGTAGTTGTCGAAATGATTTTAGAGGAACTGGAGCCACTGACGGA
CCCCCCGAACCCAAAGCCTGAGCCGCTTCCTGAACCAAACCCTGACGAAAGACCAAAGCCACTGCCCGAT
CCCAGACCGCCAGAAATACCGCCAGTGGAGGTTGACCCGCTGACGACCGAAATGCTCACTGCGCTTTGGC
ATTCCCCCCGGGAAGCGGCCGCACTTCCCCCGGAGCCTCCGCTTCCGCCCTTGTACAGCTCGTCCATGCC
GAGAGTGATCCCGGCGGCGGTCACGAACTCCAGCAGGACCATGTGATCGCGCTTCTCGTTGGGGTCTTTG
CTCAGCTTGGACTGGGTGCTCAGGTAGTGGTTGTCGGGCAGCAGCACGGGGCCGTCGCCGATGGGGGTGT
TCTGCTGGTAGTGGTCGGCGAGCTGCACGCTGCCGTCCTCGATGTTGTGGCGGATCTTGAAGTTCACCTT
GATGCCGTTCTTCTGCTTGTCGGCCATGATATAGACGTTGTGGCTGTTGTAGTTGTACTCCAGCTTGTGC
CCCAGGATGTTGCCGTCCTCCTTGAAGTCGATGCCCTTCAGCTCGATGCGGTTCACCAGGGTGTCGCCCT
CGAACTTCACCTCGGCGCGGGTCTTGTAGTTGCCGTCGTCCTTGAAGAAGATGGTGCGCTCCTGGACGTA
GCCTTCGGGCATGGCGGACTTGAAGAAGTCGTGCTGCTTCATGTGGTCGGGGTAGCGGCTGAAGCACTGC
ACGCCGTAGGTCAGGGTGGTCACGAGGGTGGGCCAGGGCACGGGCAGCTTGCCGGTGGTGCAGATGAACT
TCAGGGTCAGCTTGCCGTAGGTGGCATCGCCCTCGCCCTCGCCGGACACGCTGAACTTGTGGCCGTTTAC
GTCGCCGTCCAGCTCGACCAGGATGGGCACCACCCCGGTGAACAGCTCCTCGCCCTTGCTCACCATGGTG
GCGACCGGTGGATCCCGGGCCCGCGGTACCGTCGACTGCAGAATTCGGTTCACTAAACGAGCCCGGTTCA
CTAAACGAGCTCTGCTTATATAGACCTCCCACCGTACACGCCTACCGCCCATTTGCGTCAATGGGGCGGA
GTTGTTACGACATTTTGGAAAGTCCCGTTGATTTTGGTGCCAAAACAAACTCCCATTGACGTCAATGGGG
TGGAGACTTGGAAATCCCCGTGAGTCAAACCGCTATCCACGCCCATTGATGTACTGCCAAAACCGCATCA
CCATGGTAATAGCGATGACTAATACGTAGATGTACTGCCAAGTAGGAAAGTCCCATAAGGTCATGTACTG
GGCATAATGCCAGGCGGGCCATTTACCGTCATTGACGTCAATAGGGGGCGTACTTGGCATATGATACACT
TGATGTACTGCCAAGTGGGCAGTTTACCGTAAATACTCCACCCATTGACGTCAATGGAAAGTCCCTATTG
GCGTTACTATGGGAACATACGTCATTATTGACGTCAATGGGCGGGGGTCGTTGGGCGGTCAGCCAGGCGG
GCCATTTACCGTAAGTTATGTAACGCGGAACTCCATATATGGGCTATGAACTAATGACCCCGTAATTGAT
TACTATTAATAACTAGCACGCGTTCGAAGCTTGAGCTCGGTCCCCTCGGGGTTGGGAGGTGGGTCTGAAA
CGATAATGGTGAATATCCCTGCCTAACTCTATTCACTATAGAAAGTACAGCAAAAACTATTCTTAAACCT
ACCAAGCCTCCTACTATCATTATGAATAATTTTATATACCACAGCCAATTTGTTATGTTAAACCAATTCC
ACAAACTTGCCCATTTATCTAATTCCAATAATTCTTGTTCATTCTTTTCTTGCTGGTTTTGCGATTCTTC
AATTAAGGAGTGTATTAAGCTTGTGTAATTGTTAATTTCTCTGTCCCACTCCATCCAGGTCGTGTGATTC
CAAATCTGTTCCAGAGATTTATTACTCCAACTAGCATTCCAAGGCACAGCAGTGGTGCAAATGAGTTTTC
CAGAGCAACCCCAAATCCCCAGGAGCTGTTGATCCTTTAGGTATCTTTCCACAGCCAGGATTCTTGCCTG
GAGCTGCTTGATGCCCCAGACTGTGAGTTGCAACAGATGCTGTTGCGCCTCAATAGCCCTCAGCAAATTG
TTCTGCTGCTGCACTATACCAGACAATAATTGTCTGGCCTGTACCGTCAGCGTCATTGACGCTGCGCCCA
TAGTGCTTCCTGCTGCTCCCAAGAACCCAAGGAACAAAGCTCCTATTCCCACTGCTCTTTTTTCTCTCTG
CACCACTCTTCTCTTTGCCTTGGTGGGTGCTACTCCTAATGGTTCAATTTTTACTACTTTATATTTATAT
AATTCACTTCTCCAATTGTCCCTCATATCTCCTCCTTATGGTGTTTTACTAAACTTTTCCATGTTCTAAT
CCTCATCCTGTCTACTTGCCACACAATCATCACCTGCCATCTGTTTTCCATAATCCCTAATGATCTTTGC
TTTTCTTCTTGGCACTACTTTTATGTCACTATTATCTTGTATTACTACTGCCCCTTCACCTTTCCAGAGG
AGCTTTGCTGGTCCTTTCCAAAGTGGATTTCTGCTGTCCCTGTAATAAACCCGAAAATTTTGAATTTTTG
TAATTTGTTTTTGTAATTCTTTAGTTTGTATGTCTGTTGCTATTATGTCTACTATTCTTTCCCCTGCACT
GTACCCCCCAATCCCCCCTTTTCTTTTAAAATTGTGGATGAATACTGCCATTTGTACTGCTGTCTTAAGA
TGTTCAGCCTGATCTCTTACCTGTCCTATAATTTTCTTTAATTCTTTATTCATAGATTCTACTACTCCTT
GACTTTGGGGATTGTAGGGAATTTCCAGGTCTGAAGATCCTGCTGCTTGCTGTGCTTTTTTCTTACTTTT
GTTTTGCTCTTCCTCTATCTTGTCTAAAGCTTCCTTGGTGTCTTTTATCTCTATCCTTTGATGCACACAA
TAGAGGGTTGCTACTGTATTATATAATGATCTAAGTTCTTCTGATCCTGTCTGAAGGGATGGTTGTAGCT
GTCCCAGTATTTGTCTACAGCCTTCTGATGTTTCTAACAGGCCAGTATTAACTGCGAATCGTTCTAGCTC
CCTGCTTGCCCATACTATATGTTTTAATTTATATTTTTTCTTTCCCCCTGGCCTTAACCGAATTTTTTCC
CATCGCGATCTAATTCTCCCCCGCTTAATACTGACGCTCTCGCACCCATCTCTCTCCTTCTAGCCTCCGC
TAGTCAAAATTTTTGGCGTACTCACCAGTCGCCGCCCCTCGCCTCTTGCCGTGCGCGCTTCAGCAAGCCG
AGTCCTGCGTCGAGAGAGCTCCTCTGGTTTCCCTTTCGCTTTCAAGTCCCTGTTCGGGCGCCACTGCTAG
AGATTTTCCACACTGACTAAAAGGGTCTGAGGGATCTCTAGTTACCAGAGTCACACAACAGACGGGCACA
CACTACTTGAAGCACTCAAGGCAAGCTTTATTGAGGCTTAAGCAGTGGGTTCCCTAGTTAGCCAGAGAGC
TCCCAGGCTCAGATCTGGTCTAACCAGAGAGACCCAGTACAGGCAAAAAGCAGCTGCTTATATGCAGGAT
CTGAGGGCTCGCCACTCCCCAGTCCCGCCCAGGCCACGCCTCCCATGGTAATAGCGATGACTAATACGTA
GATGTACTGCCAAGTAGGAAAGTCCCATAAGGTCATGTACTGGGCATAATGCCAGGCGGGCCATTTACCG
TCATTGACGTCAATAGGGGGCGTACTTGGCATATGATACACTTGATGTACTGCCAAGTGGGCAGTTTACC
GTAAATACTCCACCCATTGACGTCAATGGAAAGTCCCTATTGGCGTTACTATGGGAACATACGTCATTAT
TGACGTCAATGGGCGGGGGTCGTTGGGCGGTCAGCCAGGCGGGCCATTTACCGTAAGTTATGTAACGCGG
AACTCCATATATGGGCTATGAACTAATGACCCCGTAATTGATTACTATTAATAACTAGTCAATAATCAAT
GTCGACCCAGGTGGCACTTTTCGGGGAAATGTGCGCGGAACCCCTATTTGTTTATTTTTCTAAATACATT
CAAATATGTATCCGCTCATGAGACAATAACCCTGATAAATGCTTCAATAATATTGAAAAAGGAAGAGTAT
GAGTATTCAACATTTCCGTGTCGCCCTTATTCCCTTTTTTGCGGCATTTTGCCTTCCTGTTTTTGCTCAC
CCAGAAACGCTGGTGAAAGTAAAAGATGCTGAAGATCAGTTGGGTGCACGAGTGGGTTACATCGAACTGG
ATCTCAACAGCGGTAAGATCCTTGAGAGTTTTCGCCCCGAAGAACGTTTTCCAATGATGAGCACTTTTAA
AGTTCTGCTATGTGGCGCGGTATTATCCCGTATTGACGCCGGGCAAGAGCAACTCGGTCGCCGCATACAC
TATTCTCAGAATGACTTGGTTGAGTACTCACCAGTCACAGAAAAGCATCTTACGGATGGCATGACAGTAA
GAGAATTATGCAGTGCTGCCATAACCATGAGTGATAACACTGCGGCCAACTTACTTCTGACAACGATCGG
AGGACCGAAGGAGCTAACCGCTTTTTTGCACAACATGGGGGATCATGTAACTCGCCTTGATCGTTGGGAA
CCGGAGCTGAATGAAGCCATACCAAACGACGAGCGTGACACCACGATGCCTGTAGCAATGGCAACAACGT
TGCGCAAACTATTAACTGGCGAACTACTTACTCTAGCTTCCCGGCAACAATTAATAGACTGGATGGAGGC
GGATAAAGTTGCAGGACCACTTCTGCGCTCGGCCCTTCCGGCTGGCTGGTTTATTGCTGATAAATCTGGA
GCCGGTGAGCGTGGGTCTCGCGGTATCATTGCAGCACTGGGGCCAGATGGTAAGCCCTCCCGTATCGTAG
TTATCTACACGACGGGGAGTCAGGCAACTATGGATGAACGAAATAGACAGATCGCTGAGATAGGTGCCTC
ACTGATTAAGCATTGGTAACTGTCAGACCAAGTTTACTCATATATACTTTAGATTGATTTAAAACTTCAT
TTTTAATTTAAAAGGATCTAGGTGAAGATCCTTTTTGATAATCTCATGACCAAAATCCCTTAACGTGAGT
TTTCGTTCCACTGAGCGTCAGACCCCGTAGAAAAGATCAAAGGATCTTCTTGAGATCCTTTTTTTCTGCG
CGTAATCTGCTGCTTGCAAACAAAAAAACCACCGCTACCAGCGGTGGTTTGTTTGCCGGATCAAGAGCTA
CCAACTCTTTTTCCGAAGGTAACTGGCTTCAGCAGAGCGCAGATACCAAATACTGTTCTTCTAGTGTAGC
CGTAGTTAGGCCACCACTTCAAGAACTCTGTAGCACCGCCTACATACCTCGCTCTGCTAATCCTGTTACC
AGTGGCTGCTGCCAGTGGCGATAAGTCGTGTCTTACCGGGTTGGACTCAAGACGATAGTTACCGGATAAG
GCGCAGCGGTCGGGCTGAACGGGGGGTTCGTGCACACAGCCCAGCTTGGAGCGAACGACCTACACCGAAC
TGAGATACCTACAGCGTGAGCTATGAGAAAGCGCCACGCTTCCCGAAGGGAGAAAGGCGGACAGGTATCC
GGTAAGCGGCAGGGTCGGAACAGGAGAGCGCACGAGGGAGCTTCCAGGGGGAAACGCCTGGTATCTTTAT
AGTCCTGTCGGGTTTCGCCACCTCTGACTTGAGCGTCGATTTTTGTGATGCTCGTCAGGGGGGCGGAGCC
TATGGAAAAACGCCAGCAACGCGGCCTTTTTACGGTTCCTGGCCTTTTGCTGGCCTTTTGCTCACATGTT
CTTTCCTGCGTTATCCCCTGATTCTGTGGATAACCGTATTACCGCCTTTGAGTGAGCTGATACCGCTCGC
CGCAGCCGAACGACCGAGCGCAGCGAGTCAGTGAGCGAGGAAGCGGAAGAGCGCCCAATACGCAAACCGC
CTCTCCCCGCGCGTTGGCCGATTCATTAATGCAGCGGATCCAGACATGATAAGATACATTGATGAGTTTG
GACAAACCACAACTAGAATGCAGTGAAAAAAATGCTTTATTTGTGAAATTTGTGATGCTATTGCTTTATT
TGTAACCATTATAAGCTGCAATAAACAAGTTAGCTTTTTGCAAAAGCCTAGGCCTCCAAAAAAGCCTCCT
CACTACTTCTGGAATAGCTCAGAGGCCGAGGCGGCCTCGGCCTCTGCATAAATAAAAAAAATTAGTCAGC
CATGGGGCGGAGAATGGGCGGAACTGGGCGGAGTTAGGGGCGGGATGGGCGGAGTTAGGGGCGGGACTAT
GGTTGCTGACTAATTGAGATGCGGATCCGCTGGCACGACAGGTTTCCCGACTGGAAAGCGGGCAGTGAGC
GCAACGCAATTAATGTGAGTTAGCTCACTCATTAGGCACCCCAGGCTTTACACTTTATGCTTCCGGCTCG
TATGTTGTGTGGAATTGTGAGCGGATAACAATTTCACACAGGAAACAGCTATGACCATGATTACGCCAAG
CTTGGGCTGCAGGTCGAGGGATCTCCATAAGAGAAGAGGGACAGCTATGACTGGGAGTAGTCAGGAGAGG
AGGAAAAATCTGGCTAGTAAAACATGTAAGGAAAATTTTAGGGATGTTAAAGAAAAAAATAACACAAAAC
AAAATAT
Features (pLannotate 1.2.2; 29 found; start..end, strand, type, name):
    199..254     -  polyA_signal   β-globin poly(A) signal: rabbit β-globin polyadenylation signal (Gil and Proudfoot, 1987)
    340..475     -  LTR            3' LTR (ΔU3) (fragment): self-inactivating 3' long terminal repeat (LTR) from HIV-1
    477..545     -  CDS            nef (fragment): NEF_HV1Z2 - Experimental evidence at protein level: Swiss-Prot protein existence level 1. Extracellular Nef protein targets CD4(+) T-lymphocytes for apoptosis by interacting with CXCR4 surface receptors. From Human immunodeficiency virus type 1 group M subtype D (isolate Z2/CDC-Z34) (HIV-1).
    571..777     -  CDS            KRT4 (fragment): K2C4_HUMAN - Also known as CYK4. Experimental evidence at protein level: Swiss-Prot protein existence level 1. From Homo sapiens (Human).
    820..1536    -  CDS            mEGFP: mEGFP is a basic (constitutively fluorescent) green fluorescent protein published in 2002, derived from Aequorea victoria. It has moderate acid sensitivity.
   1550..1587    -  misc_feature   MCS (fragment): multiple cloning site
   1586..1602    -  promoter       tight TRE promoter (fragment): Tet-responsive promoter PTight, consisting of seven tet operator sequences followed by the minimal CMV promoter
   1618..1821    -  promoter       CMV promoter: human cytomegalovirus (CMV) immediate early promoter
   1822..2125    -  enhancer       CMV enhancer: human cytomegalovirus immediate early enhancer
   2193..2209    -  misc_feature   MCS (fragment): multiple cloning site
   2209..2234    -  CDS            Rev (fragment): human immunodeficiency virus 1 (HIV-1) Rev protein; rev; enhances nuclear export of unspliced and incompletely spliced viral mRNAs
   2611..2844    -  misc_feature   RRE: The Rev response element (RRE) of HIV-1 allows for Rev-dependent mRNA export from the nucleus to the cytoplasm.
   2978..3061    -  CDS            vif (fragment): VIF_HV1BR - Experimental evidence at protein level: Swiss-Prot protein existence level 1. Counteracts the innate antiviral activity of host APOBEC3F and APOBEC3G. Forms a complex with host APOBEC3F and APOBEC3G thus preventing the entry of these lethally hypermutating enzymes into progeny virions. Recruits an active E3 ubiquitin ligase complex composed of elongin BC, CUL5, and RBX2 to induce polyubiquitination of APOBEC3G and APOBEC3F. In turn, they are directed to the 26S proteasome for degradation. Vif interaction with APOBEC3G also blocks its cytidine deaminase activity in a proteasome-inde
   3204..3321    -  misc_feature   cPPT/CTS: central polypurine tract and central termination sequence of HIV-1
   3470..3829    -  CDS            HIV-1 gag (fragment): gag protein from human immunodeficiency virus 1; gag
   3813..3938    -  misc_feature   HIV-1 Ψ: packaging signal of human immunodeficiency virus type 1
   3985..4242    -  LTR            5' LTR (truncated): truncated 5' long terminal repeat (LTR) from HIV-1
   4244..4623    -  enhancer       CMV enhancer: human cytomegalovirus immediate early enhancer
   4654..4758    +  promoter       AmpR promoter: bla
   4759..5619    +  CDS            AmpR: β-lactamase; bla; confers resistance to ampicillin, carbenicillin, and related antibiotics
   5790..6378    +  rep_origin     ori: high-copy-number ColE1/pMB1/pBR322/pUC origin of replication
   6561..6615    +  CDS            lacI (fragment): lac repressor; lacI; The lac repressor binds to the lac operator to inhibit transcription in E. coli. This inhibition can be relieved by adding lactose or isopropyl-β-D-thiogalactopyranoside (IPTG).
   6617..6751    -  polyA_signal   SV40 poly(A) signal: SV40 polyadenylation signal
   6771..6906    -  rep_origin     SV40 ori: SV40 origin of replication
   6930..6952    -  promoter       SV40 promoter (fragment): SV40 enhancer and early promoter
   6959..6998    +  CDS            lacI (fragment): lac repressor; lacI; The lac repressor binds to the lac operator to inhibit transcription in E. coli. This inhibition can be relieved by adding lactose or isopropyl-β-D-thiogalactopyranoside (IPTG).
   7011..7032    +  protein_bind   CAP binding site: CAP binding activates transcription in the presence of cAMP. E. coli catabolite activator protein
   7047..7077    +  promoter       lac promoter: promoter for the E. coli lac operon
   7085..7101    +  protein_bind   lac operator: The lac repressor binds to the lac operator to inhibit transcription in E. coli. This inhibition can be relieved by adding lactose or isopropyl-β-D-thiogalactopyranoside (IPTG). lac repressor encoded by lacI
