[The description below was written by a language model from this plasmid's Addgene catalogue record and pLannotate feature annotations shown in this document.]
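Description:
CL20_mEGFP_FOidr_172 is a mammalian expression plasmid built on the CL20 backbone. The catalogue lists it only as a mammalian expression vector, but the feature table shows the architecture of a self-inactivating HIV-1 lentiviral transfer vector. It is propagated in E. coli through a high-copy ColE1/pUC-type origin and selected with ampicillin via the β-lactamase gene. The recombination-reducing strain listed for growth is consistent with the presence of repeated LTR sequences. Remnants of lac regulatory elements and an SV40 origin and poly(A) region are also annotated in the backbone.

The viral portion begins with a CMV enhancer fused to a truncated 5′ LTR. This is followed by the Ψ packaging signal with a gag fragment, the cPPT/CTS, the Rev response element, and a ΔU3 3′ LTR fragment backed by a rabbit β-globin polyadenylation signal. These elements would allow genomic RNA to be made, exported, packaged and integrated when helper functions are supplied in trans, with the deleted U3 silencing the LTR after integration.

Between the RRE and the 3′ LTR sits an internal CMV enhancer/promoter driving monomeric EGFP fused at the N terminus of FOidr_172. This insert is an unmutated intrinsically disordered region taken from the human fusion protein S100A9_KRT4, and the depositor comment suggests it spans residues 169–237. The annotation recognises this roughly 200 nt insert as a KRT4 fragment, so the segment appears to come from the keratin 4 portion of the fusion. The short "tight TRE" hit is probably just minimal CMV promoter sequence rather than a functional Tet-responsive element.

The construct is intended for expressing the fluorescently tagged IDR in mammalian cells. It comes from a study linking protein condensate formation to RNA biology, so the mEGFP tag presumably serves to visualise the IDR's localisation or condensate behaviour.
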