Addgene plasmid #244724: CL20_mEGFP_FOidr_172
Purpose: Express mEGFP-tagged intrinsically disordered protein (IDR), FOidr_172, derived from human fusion protein S100A9_KRT4
Depositing lab: Richard Kriwacki. Depositing organization: St. Jude Children's Research Hospital. Publication: Proteome-wide computational analyses reveal links between protein condensate formation and RNA biology. Maiti S, Tripathi S, Baggett DW, Phillips AH, Park CG, Wang J, Wahiduzzaman, Freyaldenhoven WT, Kinger S, Pioso BJ, Bollinger JC, Somjee R, Lang B, Babu MM, Kriwacki RW. Sci Adv. 2025 Dec 5;11(49):eady1420. doi: 10.1126/sciadv.ady1420. Epub 2025 Dec 3. PubMed 41337585.
Backbone
  Vector backbone: CL20
  Vector type: Mammalian Expression
Growth in bacteria
  Bacterial resistance: Ampicillin, 100 μg/mL
  Growth temperature: 37°C
  Growth strain: NEB Stable
  Copy number: High Copy
Gene/Insert
  Gene/Insert name: FOidr_172
  Species: H. sapiens (human)
  Mutation: Unmutated
  Tag / fusion protein: monomeric EGFP (N terminal on insert)
  Cloning method: Restriction Enzyme; 5′ cloning site Unknown (unknown if destroyed)
Terms and licenses: Academic/Nonprofit Terms; Industry Terms: Not Available to Industry
Depositor comments: S100A9_KRT4_169_237
How to cite: CL20_mEGFP_FOidr_172 was a gift from Richard Kriwacki (Addgene plasmid # 244724 ; http://n2t.net/addgene:244724 ; RRID:Addgene_244724)
